>Addgene plasmid #22188 | pEBG-TFII-I delta isoform | depositor full sequence | sequence record 10165 | Author sequence
AGCGCCCAATACGCAAACCGCCTCTCCCCGCGCGTTGGCCGATTCATTAATGCAGCTGGCACGACAGGTT
TCCCGACTGGAAAGCGGGCAGTGAGCGCAACGCAATTAATGTGAGTTAGCTCACTCATTAGGCACCCCAG
GCTTTACACTTTATGCTTCCGGCTCGTATGTTGTGTGGAATTGTGAGCGGATAACAATTTCACACAGGAA
ACAGCTATGACCATGATTACGCCAAGCTTCCAGGCTCCCCAGCAGGCAGAAGTATGCAAAGCATGCATCT
CAATTAGTCAGCAACCATAGTCCCGCCCCTAACTCCGCCCATCCCGCCCCTAACTCCGCCCAGTTCCGCC
CATTCTCCGCCCCATGGCTGACTAATTTTTTTTATTTATGCAGAGGCCGAGGCCGCCTCGGCCTCTGAGC
TATTCCAGAAGTAGTGAGGAGGCTTTTTTGGAGGCCTAGGCTTTTGCAAAAAGCTTTGCAAAGATGGATA
AAGTTTTAAACAGAGAGGAATCTTTGCAGCTAATGGACCTTCTAGGTCTTGAAAGGAGTGGGAATTGGCT
CCGGTGCCCGTCAGTGGGCAGAGCGCACATCGCCCACAGTCCCCGAGAAGTTGGGGGGAGGGGTCGGCAA
TTGAACCGGTGCCTAGAGAAGGTGGCGCGGGGTAAACTGGGAAAGTGATGTCGTGTACTGGCTCCGCCTT
TTTCCCGAGGGTGGGGGAGAACCGTATATAAGTGCAGTAGTCGCCGTGAACGTTCTTTTTCGCAACGGGT
TTGCCGCCAGAACACAGGTAAGTGCCGTGTGTGGTTCCCGCGGGCCTGGCCTCTTTACGGGTTATGGCCC
TTGCGTGCCTTGAATTACTTCCACGCCCCTGGCTGCAGTACGTGATTCTTGATCCCGAGCTTCGGGTTGG
AAGTGGGTGGGAGAGTTCGAGGCCTTGCGCTTAAGGAGCCCCTTCGCCTCGTGCTTGAGTTGAGGCCTGG
CCTGGGCGCTGGGGCCGCCGCGTGCGAATCTGGTGGCACCTTCGCGCCTGTCTCGCTGCTTTCGATAAGT
CTCTAGCCATTTAAAATTTTTGATGACCTGCTGCGACGCTTTTTTTCTGGCAAGATAGTCTTGTAAATGC
GGGCCAAGATCTGCACACTGGTATTTCGGTTTTTGGGGCCGCGGGCGGCGACGGGGCCCGTGCGTCCCAG
CGCACATGTTCGGCGAGGCGGGGCCTGCGAGCGCGGCCACCGAGAATCGGACGGGGGTAGTCTCAAGCTG
GCCGGCCTGCTCTGGTGCCTGGCCTCGCGCCGCCGTGTATCGCCCCGCCCTGGGCGGCAAGGCTGGCCCG
GTCGGCACCAGTTGCGTGAGCGGAAAGATGGCCGCTTCCCGGCCCTGCTGCAGGGAGCTCAAAATGGAGG
ACGCGGCGCTCGGGAGAGCGGGCGGGTGAGTCACCCACACAAAGGAAAAGGGCCTTTCCGTCCTCAGCCG
TCGCTTCATGTGACTCCACGGAGTACCGGGCGCCGTCCAGGCACCTCGATTAGTTCTCGAGCTTTTGGAG
TACGTCGTCTTTAGGTTGGGGGGAGGGGTTTTATGCGATGGAGTTTCCCCACACTGAGTGGGTGGAGACT
GAAGTTAGGCCAGCTTGGCACTTGATGTAATTCTCCTTGGAATTTGCCCTTTTTGAGTTTGGATCTTGGT
TCATTCTCAAGCCTCAGACAGTGGTTCAAAGTTTTTTTCTTCCATTTCAGGTGTCGTGAGGAATTCTCTA
GAGATCCCTCGACCTCGAGATCCATTGTGCTGGATCTACAATGGCCCCTATACTAGGTTATTGGAAAATT
AAGGGCCTTGTGCAACCCACTCGACTTCTTTTGGAATATCTTGAAGAAAAATATGAAGAGCATTTGTATG
AGCGCGATGAAGGTGATAAATGGCGAAACAAAAAGTTTGAATTGGGTTTGGAGTTTCCCAATCTTCCTTA
TTATATTGATGGTGATGTTAAATTAACACAGTCTATGGCCATCATACGTTATATAGCTGACAAGCACAAC
ATGTTGGGTGGTTGTCCAAAAGAGCGTGCAGAGATTTCAATGCTTGAAGGAGCGGTTTTGGATATTAGAT
ACGGTGTTTCGAGAATTGCATATAGTAAAGACTTTGAAACTCTCAAAGTTGATTTTCTTAGCAAGCTACC
TGAAATGCTGAAAATGTTCGAAGATCGTTTATGTCATAAAACATATTTAAATGGTGATCATGTAACCCAT
CCTGACTTCATGTTGTATGACGCTCTTGATGTTGTTTTATACATGGACCCAATGTGCCTGGATGCGTTCC
CAAAATTAGTTTGTTTTAAAAAACGTATTGAAGCTATCCCACAAATTGATAAGTACTTGAAATCCAGCAA
GTATATAGCATGGCCTTTGCAGGGCTGGCAAGCCACGTTTGGTGGTGGCGACCATCCTCCAAAATCGGAT
CTGGTTCCGCGTGGATCCACCATGGGCAGCAGCCATCATCATCATCATCACAGCAGCGGCCTGGTGCCGC
GCGGCAGCCATATGGCCCAAGTTGCAATGTCCACCCTCCCCGTTGAAGATGAGGAGTCCTCGGAGAGCAG
GATGGTGGTGACATTCCTCATGTCAGCTCTCGAGTCCATGTGTAAAGAACTGGCCAAGTCCAAAGCCGAA
GTGGCCTGCATTGCAGTGTATGAAACAGACGTGTTTGTCGTCGGAACTGAAAGAGGACGTGCTTTTGTCA
ATACCAGAAAGGATTTTCAAAAAGATTTTGTAAAATATTGTGTTGAAGAAGAAGAAAAAGCTGCAGAGAT
GCATAAAATGAAATCTACAACCCAGGCAAATCGGATGAGTGTAGATGCTGTAGAAATTGAAACACTCAGA
AAAACAGTTGAGGACTATTTCTGCTTTTGCTATGGGAAAGCTTTAGGCAAATCCACAGTGGTACCTGTAC
CATATGAGAAGATGCTGCGAGACCAGTCGGCTGTGGTAGTGCAGGGGCTTCCGGAAGGTGTTGCCTTTAA
ACACCCCGAGAACTATGATCTTGCAACCCTGAAATGGATTTTGGAGAACAAAGCAGGAATTTCATTCATC
ATTAAGAGACCTTTTTTAGAGCCAAAGAAGCATGTAGGTGGTCGTGTGATGGTAACAGATGCTGACAGGT
CAATACTATCTCCAGGTGGAAGTTGTGGCCCCATCAAAGTGAAAACTGAACCCACAGAAGATTCTGGCAT
TTCCCTGGAAATGGCAGCTGTGACAGTAAAGGAAGAATCAGAAGATCCTGATTATTATCAATATAACATT
CAAGGAAGCCACCATTCTTCAGAGGGCAATGAAGGCACAGAAATGGAAGTACCAGCAGAAGATGATGATT
ATTCTCCACCGTCTAAGAGACCAAAGGCCAATGAGCTACCGCAGCCACCAGTCCCGGAACCCGCCAATGC
TGGGAAGCGGAAAGTGAGGGAGTTCAACTTCGAGAAATGGAATGCTCGCATCACTGATCTACGTAAACAA
GTTGAAGAATTGTTTGAAAGGAAATATGCTCAAGCCATAAAAGCCAAAGGTCCGGTGACGATCCCGTACC
CTCTTTTCCAGTCTCATGTTGAAGATCTTTATGTAGAAGGACTTCCTGAAGGAATTCCTTTTAAAAGGCC
ATCTACTTACGGAATTCCTCGCCTGGAGAGGATATTACTTGCAAAGGAAAGGATTCGTTTTGTGATTAAG
AAACATGAGCTTCTGAATTCAACACGTGAAGATTTACAGCTTGATAAGCCAGCTTCAGGAGTAAAGGAAG
AATGGTATGCCAGAATCACTAAATTAAGAAAGATGGTGGATCAGCTTTTCTGCAAAAAATTTGCGGAACG
CTTGGGGAGCACTGAAGCCAAGGCTGTACCGTACCAAAAATTTGAGGCACACCCGAATGATCTGTACGTG
GAAGGACTGCCAGAAAACATTCCTTTCCGAAGTCCCTCATGGTATGGAATCCCAAGGCTGGAAAAAATCA
TTCAAGTGGGCAATCGAATTAAATTTGTTATTAAAAGACCAGAACTTCTGACTCACAGTACCACTGAAGT
TACTCAGCCAAGAACGAATACACCAGTCAAAGAAGATTGGAATGTCAGAATTACCAAGCTACGGAAGCAA
GTGGAAGAGATTTTTAATTTGAAATTTGCTCAAGCTCTTGGACTCACCGAGGCAGTAAAAGTACCATATC
CTGTGTTTGAATCAAACCCGGAGTTCTTGTATGTGGAAGGCTTGCCAGAGGGGATTCCCTTCCGAAGCCC
TACCTGGTTTGGAATTCCACGACTTGAAAGGATCGTCCGCGGGAGTAATAAAATCAAGTTCGTTGTTAAA
AAACCTGAACTAGTTATTTCCTACTTGCCTCCTGGGATGGCTAGTAAAATAAACACTAAAGCTTTGCAGT
CCCCCAAAAGACCACGAAGTCCTGGGAGTAATTCAAAGGTTCCTGAAATTGAGGTCACCGTGGAAGGCCC
TAATAACAACAATCCTCAAACCTCAGCTGTTCGAACCCCGACCCAGACTAACGGTTCTAACGTTCCCTTC
AAGCCACGAGGGAGAGAGTTTTCCTTTGAGGCCTGGAATGCCAAAATCACGGACCTAAAACAGAAAGTTG
AAAATCTCTTCAATGAGAAATGTGGGGAAGCTCTTGGCCTTAAACAAGCTGTGAAGGTGCCGTTCGCGTT
ATTTGAGTCTTTCCCGGAAGACTTTTATGTGGAAGGCTTACCTGAGGGTGTGCCATTCCGAAGACCATCG
ACTTTTGGCATTCCGAGACTGGAGAAGATACTCAGAAACAAAGCCAAAATTAAGTTCATCATTAAAAAGC
CCGAAATGTTTGAGACGGCGATTAAGGAGAGCACCTCCTCTAAGAGCCCTCCCAGAAAAATAAATTCATC
ACCCAATGTTAATACTACTGCATCAGGTGTTGAAGACCTTAACATCATTCAGGTGACAATTCCAGATGAT
GATAATGAAAGACTCTCGAAAGTTGAAAAAGCTAGACAGCTAAGAGAACAAGTGAATGACCTCTTTAGTC
GGAAATTTGGTGAAGCTATTGGTATGGGTTTTCCTGTGAAAGTTCCCTACAGGAAAATCACAATTAACCC
TGGCTGTGTGGTGGTTGATGGCATGCCCCCGGGGGTGTCCTTCAAAGCCCCCAGCTACCTGGAAATCAGC
TCCATGAGAAGGATCTTAGACTCTGCCGAGTTTATCAAATTCACGGTCATTAGACCATTTCCAGGACTTG
TGATTAATAACCAGCTGGTTGATCAGAGTGAGTCAGAAGGCCCCGTGATACAAGAATCAGCTGAACCAAG
CCAGTTGGAAGTTCCAGCCACAGAAGAAATAAAAGAGACTGATGGAAGCTCTCAGATCAAGCAAGAACCA
GACCCCACGTGGTAGACCTCTTCCCTCCTAGGCTTAAAGTATCAGTGGTTGAGAAGAGCTTTCGGACCTG
TTACTACCCCAAGCTGTGTGTAATATACTTGTATAACAGAAATACCTTCTATACACACCTTTTTTTCTAC
TTTTAGATAGAAATGTCTACTTTTTCAGCAGTTCTGTGAATTAAAGAGCAGAGTGACTGTGGGTCTGGAA
TGGCTGGTGTACTTGGGAATGTACTATCAGGATTTTACAGCAATGCTGGGAAATGACAGGGAAAATGACA
GGAATGAATCTCACCAGATTTTTTATGTACTCAGCAGAGCCTTGAGTTACGGTGTTTATTTTCCAATCAA
GTGAAGATATCTCCTACTTCTCCTACTGGAACATCTCAGCTTCTGCAGTGAAGAAAAATTCCTGTGATAG
TTCAGTTCTTTAGTTTTTCTATTTGAAAAAAAAAAAAAAGAATTCGATATCAAGCTTATCGATGCGGCCG
CGACTCTAGAGTGAGGGTCCCCACCTGGGACCCTTGAGAGTATCAGGTCTCCCACGTGGGAGACAAGAAA
TCCCTGTTTAATATTTAAACAGCAGTGTTCCCCATCTGGGTCCTTGCACCCCTCACTCTGGCCTCAGCCG
ACTGCACAGCGGCCCCTGCATCCCCTTGGCTGTGAGGCCCCTGGACAAGCAGAGGTGGCCAGAGCTGGGA
GGCATGGCCCTGGGGTCCCACGAATTTGCTGGGGAATCTCGTTTTTCTTCTTAAGACTTTTGGGACATGG
TTTGACTCCCGAACATCACCGACGCGTCTCCTGTTTTTCTGGGTGGCCTCGGGACACCTGCCCTGCCCCC
ACGAGGGTCAGGACTGTGACTCTTTTTAGGGCCAGGCAGGTGCCTGGACATTTGCCTTGCTGGACGGGGA
CTGGGGATGTGGGAGGGAGCAGACAGGAGGAATCATGTCAGGCCTGTGTGTGAAAGGAAGCTCCACTGTC
ACCCTCCACCTCTTCACCCCCCACTCACCAGTGTCCCCTCCACTGTCACATTGTAACTGAACTTCAGGAT
AATAAAGTGTTTGCCTCCAAAAAAAAAAAAAAAAAAAAAAAAAAAAAAAAAAAAAAAAAAAAAAAAAAAA
AAAAAAAAAAAAAAAAAAAAAAAAAAAAAAAAAAAAAAGAATTCACTGGCCGTCGTTTTACAACGTCGTG
ACTGGGAAAACCCTGGCGTTACCCAACTTAATCGCCTTGCAGCACATCCCCCTTTCGCCAGCTGGCGTAA
TAGCGAAGAGGCCCGCACCGATCGCCCTTCCCAACAGTTGCGCAGCCTGAATGGCGAATGGCGCCTGATG
CGGTATTTTCTCCTTACGCATCTGTGCGGTATTTCACACCGCATA
[142 nt withheld, positions 6766-6907]
C
[141 nt withheld, positions 6909-7049]
CCTTTGACGTTGGAGTCCACGTTCTTT
[37 nt withheld, positions 7077-7113]
ACCCTATCTCGGGCTATTCTTTTGATTTATAAGGGATTTTGCCGATTTCGGCCTATTGGTTAAAAAATGA
GCTGATTTAACAAAAATTTAACGCGAATTTTAACAAAATATTAACGTTTACAATTTTATGGTGCACTCTC
AGTACAATCTGCTCTGATGCCGCATAGTTAAGCCAGCCCCGACACCCGCCAACACCCGCTGACGCGCCCT
GACGGGCTTGTCTGCTCCCGGCATCCGCTTACAGACAAGCTGTGACCGTCTCCGGGAGCTGCATGTGTCA
GAGGTTTTCACCGTCATCACCGAAACGCGCGAGACGAAAGGGCCTCGTGATACGCCTATTTTTATAGGTT
AATGTCATGATAATAATGGTTTCTTAGACGTCAGGTGGCACTTTTCGGGGAAATGTGCGCGGAACCCCTA
TTTGTTTATTTTTCTAAATACATTCAAATATGTATCCGCTCATGAGACAATAACCCTGATAAATGCTTCA
ATAATATTGAAAAAGGAAGAGTATGAGTATTCAACATTTCCGTGTCGCCCTTATTCCCTTTTTTGCGGCA
TTTTGCCTTCCTGTTTTTGCTCACCCAGAAACGCTGGTGAAAGTAAAAGATGCTGAAGATCAGTTGGGTG
CACGAGTGGGTTACATCGAACTGGATCTCAACAGCGGTAAGATCCTTGAGAGTTTTCGCCCCGAAGAACG
TTTTCCAATGATGAGCACTTTTAAAGTTCTGCTATGTGGCGCGGTATTATCCCGTATTGACGCCGGGCAA
GAGCAACTCGGTCGCCGCATACACTATTCTCAGAATGACTTGGTTGAGTACTCACCAGTCACAGAAAAGC
ATCTTACGGATGGCATGACAGTAAGAGAATTATGCAGTGCTGCCATAACCATGAGTGATAACACTGCGGC
CAACTTACTTCTGACAACGATCGGAGGACCGAAGGAGCTAACCGCTTTTTTGCACAACATGGGGGATCAT
GTAACTCGCCTTGATCGTTGGGAACCGGAGCTGAATGAAGCCATACCAAACGACGAGCGTGACACCACGA
TGCCTGTAGCAATGGCAACAACGTTGCGCAAACTATTAACTGGCGAACTACTTACTCTAGCTTCCCGGCA
ACAATTAATAGACTGGATGGAGGCGGATAAAGTTGCAGGACCACTTCTGCGCTCGGCCCTTCCGGCTGGC
TGGTTTATTGCTGATAAATCTGGAGCCGGTGAGCGTGGGTCTCGCGGTATCATTGCAGCACTGGGGCCAG
ATGGTAAGCCCTCCCGTATCGTAGTTATCTACACGACGGGGAGTCAGGCAACTATGGATGAACGAAATAG
ACAGATCGCTGAGATAGGTGCCTCACTGATTAAGCATTGGTAACTGTCAGACCAAGTTTACTCATATATA
CTTTAGATTGATTTAAAACTTCATTTTTAATTTAAAAGGATCTAGGTGAAGATCCTTTTTGATAATCTCA
TGACCAAAATCCCTTAACGTGAGTTTTCGTTCCACTGAGCGTCAGACCCCGTAGAAAAGATCAAAGGATC
TTCTTGAGATCCTTTTTTTCTGCGCGTAATCTGCTGCTTGCAAACAAAAAAACCACCGCTACCAGCGGTG
GTTTGTTTGCCGGATCAAGAGCTACCAACTCTTTTTCCGAAGGTAACTGGCTTCAGCAGAGCGCAGATAC
CAAATACTGTCCTTCTAGTGTAGCCGTAGTTAGGCCACCACTTCAAGAACTCTGTAGCACCGCCTACATA
CCTCGCTCTGCTAATCCTGTTACCAGTGGCTGCTGCCAGTGGCGATAAGTCGTGTCTTACCGGGTTGGAC
TCAAGACGATAGTTACCGGATAAGGCGCAGCGGTCGGGCTGAACGGGGGGTTCGTGCACACAGCCCAGCT
TGGAGCGAACGACCTACACCGAACTGAGATACCTACAGCGTGAGCTATGAGAAAGCGCCACGCTTCCCGA
AGGGAGAAAGGCGGACAGGTATCCGGTAAGCGGCAGGGTCGGAACAGGAGAGCGCACGAGGGAGCTTCCA
GGGGGAAACGCCTGGTATCTTTATAGTCCTGTCGGGTTTCGCCACCTCTGACTTGAGCGTCGATTTTTGT
GATGCTCGTCAGGGGGGCGGAGCCTATGGAAAAACGCCAGCAACGCGGCCTTTTTACGGTTCCTGGCCTT
TTGCTGGCCTTTTGCTCACATGTTCTTTCCTGCGTTATCCCCTGATTCTGTGGATAACCGTATTACCGCC
TTTGAGTGAGCTGATACCGCTCGCCGCAGCCGAACGACCGAGCGCAGCGAGTCAGTGAGCGAGGAAGC
Features (pLannotate 1.2.2; 22 found; start..end, strand, type, name):
      2..94      +  CDS            lacI (fragment): lac repressor; lacI; The lac repressor binds to the lac operator to inhibit transcription in E. coli. This inhibition can be relieved by adding lactose or isopropyl-β-D-thiogalactopyranoside (IPTG).
    107..128     +  protein_bind   CAP binding site: CAP binding activates transcription in the presence of cAMP. E. coli catabolite activator protein
    143..173     +  promoter       lac promoter: promoter for the E. coli lac operon
    181..197     +  protein_bind   lac operator: The lac repressor binds to the lac operator to inhibit transcription in E. coli. This inhibition can be relieved by adding lactose or isopropyl-β-D-thiogalactopyranoside (IPTG). lac repressor encoded by lacI
    252..462     +  promoter       SV40 promoter: SV40 early promoter
    484..550     +  CDS            small t antigen (fragment): SV40 (simian virus 40) small t antigen
    558..1739    +  promoter       EF-1α promoter: strong constitutive promoter for human elongation factor EF-1α
   1795..2445    +  CDS            GST: glutathione S-transferase from Schistosoma japonicum
   2484..2500    +  CDS            capTEV™ (fragment): composite tag for in vivo biotinylation, TEV protease cleavage, and 6xHis tagging
   2511..2528    +  CDS            thrombin site: thrombin recognition and cleavage site
   2532..5402    +  CDS            Gtf2i: GTF2I_RAT - Experimental evidence at protein level: Swiss-Prot protein existence level 1. Interacts with the basal transcription machinery by coordinating the formation of a multiprotein complex at the C-FOS promoter, and linking specific signal responsive activator complexes. Promotes the formation of stable high-order complexes of SRF and PHOX1 and interacts cooperatively with PHOX1 to promote serum-inducible transcription of a reporter gene deriven by the C-FOS serum response element (SRE). Acts as a coregulator for USF1 by binding independently two promoter elements, a pyrimidine-rich init
   5834..5850    +  promoter       ARG4 promoter (fragment): S. cerevisiae ARG4
   5850..5873    +  misc_feature   MCS (fragment): pBluescript multiple cloning site
   5890..5982    +  ncRNA          G-CSF SLDE: Accession: RF00183 - G-CSF factor stem-loop destabilising element (SLDE)
   6551..6708    +  CDS            lacZα (fragment): LacZα fragment of β-galactosidase; lacZ fragment
   6714..6765    -  misc_feature   bom (fragment): basis of mobility region from pBR322
   6784..7164    +  rep_origin     M13 ori (sequence partly withheld): M13 bacteriophage origin of replication; arrow indicates direction of (+) strand synthesis
   7240..7289    -  misc_feature   bom (fragment): basis of mobility region from pBR322
   7391..7426    -  CDS            rop (fragment): Rop protein, which maintains plasmids at low copy number; rop
   7521..7625    +  promoter       AmpR promoter: bla
   7626..8486    +  CDS            AmpR: β-lactamase; bla; confers resistance to ampicillin, carbenicillin, and related antibiotics
   8657..9245    +  rep_origin     ori: high-copy-number ColE1/pMB1/pBR322/pUC origin of replication
