[The description below was written by a language model from this plasmid's Addgene catalogue record and pLannotate feature annotations shown in this document.]
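Description:
pEBG-TFII-I delta isoform is a mammalian expression plasmid built on the pEBG backbone (about 6 kb) carrying a roughly 3.4 kb insert encoding the delta isoform of human TFII-I (GTF2I), cloned between BamHI and ClaI sites. The depositor's full sequence is 9,421 nt. In bacteria it is maintained through a high-copy ColE1/pUC-type origin and selected with ampicillin via the β-lactamase gene. An M13 phage origin is also present, which can support single-stranded DNA production. Scattered lac-region elements and fragments of lacZα, bom and rop appear to be leftovers from the parental cloning vectors rather than functional parts of the design.

Expression is driven by the strong constitutive human EF-1α promoter, which lies just downstream of an SV40 early promoter segment and a short small t antigen fragment. The open reading frame begins with Schistosoma japonicum glutathione S-transferase, followed by a short region annotated as a fragment of a composite tag, consistent with the His tag listed in the catalogue entry. A thrombin cleavage site and then the TFII-I coding sequence complete the frame. The automated annotation matched the insert to the rat Gtf2i protein entry, but the catalogue records the species as human, so this probably reflects homology rather than a different origin. A G-CSF stem-loop destabilising element is annotated downstream of the insert, and no polyadenylation signal is called in the table.

The arrangement yields an N-terminally GST- and His-tagged TFII-I in transfected mammalian cells, suited to glutathione or metal-affinity pull-down and purification, with thrombin cleavage able to remove the tags. TFII-I is a multifunctional transcription factor that binds initiator elements, and the associated work concerned its regulation of Vβ promoter activity through such an element.
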