Addgene plasmid #22188: pEBG-TFII-I delta isoform
Depositing lab: Ananda Roy. Depositing organization: Tufts University. Publication: TFII-I regulates Vbeta promoter activity through an initiator element. Cheriyath V, Novina CD, Roy AL. Mol Cell Biol. 1998 Aug . 18(8):4444-54. PubMed 9671454.
Backbone
  Vector backbone: pEBG
  Backbone size w/o insert (bp): 6000
  Vector type: Mammalian Expression
Growth in bacteria
  Bacterial resistance: Ampicillin, 100 μg/mL
  Growth temperature: 37°C
  Growth strain: DH5alpha
  Copy number: Unknown
Gene/Insert
  Gene/Insert name: TFII-I (alt name: TFII-I delta isoform)
  Species: H. sapiens (human)
  Insert size (bp): 3400
  Entrez Gene: GTF2I (a.k.a. BAP135, BTKAP1, DIWS, GTFII-I, IB291, SPIN, TFII-I, WBS, WBSCR6)
  Tag / fusion protein: GST (N terminal on insert); His (N terminal on insert)
  Cloning method: Restriction Enzyme; 5′ cloning site BamHI (unknown if destroyed); 3′ cloning site ClaI (unknown if destroyed)
  Sequencing primers: 5′ EF-1a Forward
Terms and licenses: Academic/Nonprofit Terms; Industry Terms: Not Available to Industry
How to cite: pEBG-TFII-I delta isoform was a gift from Ananda Roy (Addgene plasmid # 22188 ; http://n2t.net/addgene:22188 ; RRID:Addgene_22188)
