>Addgene plasmid #22188 | pEBG-TFII-I delta isoform | addgene partial sequence | sequence record 28002 | 22188 with hTFII-I_F2
ACTATCTCNGGTGGAGTTGTGGCCCCATCAAAGTGAAAACTGAACCCACAGAAGATTCTGGCATTTCCCT
GGAAATGGCAGCTGTGACAGTAAAGGAAGAATCAGAAGATCCTGATTATTATCAATATAACATTCAAGGA
AGCCACCATTCTTCAGAGGGCAATGAAGGCACAGAAATGGAAGTACCAGCAGAAGATGATGATTATTCTC
CACCGTCTAAGAGACCAAAGGCCAATGAGCTACCGCAGCCACCAGTCCCGGAACCCGCCAATGCTGGGAA
GCGGAAAGTGAGGGAGTTCAACTTCGAGAAATGGAATGCTCGCATCACTGATCTACGTAAACAAGTTGAA
GAATTGTTTGAAAGGAAATATGCTCAAGCCATAAAAGCCAAAGGTCCGGTGACGATCCCGTACCCTCTTT
TCCAGTCTCATGTTGAAGATCTTTATGTAGAAGGACTTCCTGAAGGAATTCCTTTTAAAAGGCCATCTAC
TTACGGAATTCCTCGCCTGGAGAGGATATTACTTGCAAAGGAAAGGATTCGTTTTGTGATTAAGAAACAT
GAGCTTCTGAATTCAACACGTGAAGATTTACAGCTTGATAAGCCAGCTTCAGGAGTAAAGGAAGAATGGT
ATGCCAGAATCACTAAATTAAGAAAGATGGTGGATCAGCTTTTCTGCAAAAAATTTGCGGAAGCCTTGGG
GAGCACTGAAGCCAAGGCTGTACCGTACCAAAAATTTGAGGCACACCCGAATGATCTGTACGTGGAAGGA
CTGCCAGAAAACATTCCTTTCCGAAGTCCCTCATGGTATGGAATCCCAAGGCTGGAAAAATCATTCAAGT
GGGCAATCGAATTAAATTTGTTATTAAAAGACCAGACTCT
