>Addgene plasmid #22188 | pEBG-TFII-I delta isoform | addgene partial sequence | sequence record 28003 | 22188 with pEBG-R
AGATTCCCCAGCAAATTCGTGGGACCCCAGGGCCATGCCTCCCAGCTCTGGCCACCTCTGCTTGTCCAGG
GGCCTCACAGCCAAGGGGATGCAGGGGCCGCTGTGCAGTCGGCTGAGGCCAGAGTGAGGGGTGCAAGGAC
CCAGATGGGGAACACTGCTGTTTAAATATTAAACAGGGATTTCTTGTCTCCCACGTGGGAGACCTGATAC
TCTCAAGGGTCCCAGGTGGGGACCCTCACTCTAGAGTCGCGGCCGCATCGATAAGCTTGATATCGAATTC
CTTTTTTTTTTTTTTCAAATAGAAAAACTAAAGAACTGAACTATCACAGGAATTTTTCTTCACTGCAGAA
GCTGAGATGTTCCAGTAGGAGAAGTAGGAGATATCTTCACTTGATTGGAAAATAAACACCGTAACTCAAG
GCTCTGCTGAGTACATAAAAAATCTGGTGAGATTCATTCCTGTCATTTTCCCTGTCATTTCCCAGCATTG
CTGTAAAATCCTGATAGTACATTCCCAAGTACACCAGCCATTCCAGACCCACAGTCACTCTGCTCTTTAA
TTCACAGAACTGCTGAAAAAGTAGACATTTCTATCTAAAAGTAGAAAAAAAGGTTTGTATAGAAGGTATT
TCTGTTATACAAGTATATTACACAGCTTGGGGTAGTAACAGGTCCGAAAAGCTCTTCTCA
