>Addgene plasmid #22188 | pEBG-TFII-I delta isoform | addgene partial sequence | sequence record 28004 | 22188 with pGEX5
ATCCACCATGGGCAGCAGCCATCATCATCATCATCACAGCAGCGGCCTGGTGCCGCGCGGCAGCCATATG
GCCCAAGTTGCAATGTCCACCCTCCCCGTTGAAGATGAGGAGTCCTCGGAGAGCAGGATGGTGGTGACAT
TCCTCATGTCAGCTCTCGAGTCCATGTGTAAAGAACTGGCCAAGTCCAAAGCCGAAGTGGCCTGCATTGC
AGTGTATGAAACAGACGTGTTTGTCGTCGGAACTGAAAGAGGACGTGCTTTTGTCAATACCAGAAAGGAT
TTTCAAAAAGATTTTGTAAAATATTGTGTTGAAGAAGAAGAAAAAGCTGCAGAGATGCATAAAATGAAAT
CTACAACCCAGGCAAATCGGATGAGTGTAGATGCTGTAGAAATTGAAACACTCAGAAAAACAGTTGAGGA
CTATTTCTGCTTTTGCTATGGGAAAGCTTTAGGCAAATCCACAGTGGTACCTGTACCATATGAGAAGATG
CTGCGAGACCAGTCGGCTGTGGTAGTGCAGGGGCTTCCGGAAGGTGTTGCCTTTAAACACCCCGAGAACT
ATGATCTTGCAACCCTGAAATGGATTTTGGAGAACAAAGCAGGAATTTCATTCATCATTAAGAGANCTTT
TTTAGAGCCNAAGAAGCATGTNNNTGGTCGTGTGANGGTAACAGATGCTGACAGGTCAATACTATCTC
